>Addgene plasmid #37459 | pNCMV 5E6 | depositor partial sequence | sequence record 47243 | Tag and insert
ATGGACTACAAGGATGACGATGACAAGCTCGATGGAGGATACCCATACGATGTTCCAGATTACGCTGATA
TCGGATCCGCTGAGGGAGCCGAACACCAACAGAAACTGACAGAAAAAGATAAGGCAGAATTACCTTTAAG
TATTAGAGACTTAGCTGAAGCCTTAGGCATCCCTGTGATTGATTGTTTAATACCTTGCAATTTCTGTGGC
AACTTTCTAAATTATTTGGAAGCTTGTGAATTCGACTACAAAAGGCTTAGTCTAATTTGGAAAGATTATT
GTGTGTTTGCGTGCTGTCGCGTATGCTGTGGCGCCACTGCAACTTATGAATTTAACCAATTTTATGAGCA
GACAGTGTTAGGAAGAGATATTGAATTAGCTTCAGGACTTTCAATATTTGATATTGATATCAGGTGTCAA
ACTTGCTTAGCATTTCTTGACATTATAGAAAAGTTAGATTGCTGTGGCAGAGGCCTTCCCTTTCATAAGG
TGAGGAACGCCTGGAAGGGAATCTGTAGGCAGTGTAAGCATTTTTATCATGATTGGTAAGGATCCGTCGA
GGAATTCACTCCTCAGGTGCAGGCTGCCTATCAGAAGGTGGTGGCTGGTGTGGCCAATGCCCTGGCTCAC
AAATACCACTGAGATCTTT
