>Addgene plasmid #37459 | pNCMV 5E6 | addgene partial sequence | sequence record 51324 | HPV5E6-R 5'-TATGAAAGGGAAGGCCTCTG-3'
GCTAAGCAAGTTTGACACCTGATATCAATATCAAATATTGAAAGTCCTGAAGCTAATTCAATATCTCTTC
CTAACACTGTCTGCTCATAAAATTGGTTAAATTCATAAGTTGCAGTGGCGCCACAGCATACGCGACAGCA
CGCAAACACACAATAATCTTTCCAAATTAGACTAAGCCTTTTGTAGTCGAATTCACAAGCTTCCAAATAA
TTTAGAAAGTTGCCACAGAAATTGCAAGGTATTAAACAATCAATCACAGGGATGCCTAAGGCTTCAGCTA
AGTCTCTAATACTTAAAGGTAATTCTGCCTTATCTTTTTCTGTCAGTTTCTGTTGGTGTTCGGCTCCCTC
AGCGGATCCGATATCAGCGTAATCTGGAACATCGTATGGGTATCCTCCATCGAGCTTGTCATCGTCATCC
TTGTAGTCCATAGATCCGTCGAGGAATTCTTTGCCAAAATGATGAGACAGCACAACAACCAGCACGTTGC
CCAGGAGCTGTAGGAAAGAGAAGAAGGCATGAACATGGTTAGCAGAGGGGCCCGGTTTGGACTCAGAGTA
TTTTATCCTCATCTCAAACAGTGTATATCATTGTAACCATAAAGAGAAAGGCAGGATGATGACCAGGGTG
TAGTTGTTTCTACCAATAAGAATATTTCCACGCCAGCCAGAATTTATATGCAGAAATATTCTACCTTATC
ATTTAATTATAACAATTGTTCTCTAAAACTGTGCTGAAGTACAATATAATATACCCTGATTGCCTTGAAA
AAAAAGTGATTAGAGAAAGTACTTACAATCTGACAAATAAACA
