[The description below was written by a language model from this plasmid's Addgene catalogue record.]
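Description:
pNCMV 5E6 is a mammalian expression plasmid of about 7.1 kb built on the CMV bam neo backbone (about 6.55 kb without insert), designed to produce the E6 protein of human papillomavirus type 5 in cultured mammalian cells. It is maintained in E. coli as a high-copy plasmid under ampicillin selection. It also carries a neomycin resistance marker, so transfected mammalian cells can be selected with G418, which allows stable expressing populations to be derived as well as transient expression. The record does not name the replication origin and provides no annotated feature table, so finer details of the backbone cannot be described here.

The payload is the HPV5 E6 open reading frame, an insert of roughly 550 bp cloned into the BamHI site, which is preserved on both sides of the insert. Transcription is driven by the CMV promoter, a strong constitutive viral promoter widely used in mammalian cells. The backbone was modified by adding a linker encoding Flag and HA epitopes at the BamHI site, so E6 is expressed with both tags at its N terminus. The tandem tags permit detection by immunoblotting or immunofluorescence and recovery of E6 and its binding partners by single or sequential affinity purification, without needing an E6-specific antibody. The recommended sequencing primer anneals in a beta-globin intron, suggesting that such an intron lies upstream of the cloning site, although the record does not list it as a feature.

The associated publication concerns activation of cap-dependent translation by mucosal HPV E6 proteins and its dependence on their LXXLL-binding motif, suggesting that this E6 construct served in that comparison of E6 proteins.
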