Addgene plasmid #37459: pNCMV 5E6
Purpose: Expression of HPV 5E6 in mammalian cells
Depositing lab: Karl Munger. Depositing organization: Brigham and Women's Hospital. Publication: Activation of cap dependent translation by mucosal Human Papillomavirus E6 proteins is dependent on the integrity of the LXXLL binding motif. Spangle J, Ghosh-Choudhury N, Munger K. J Virol. 2012 May 2. 10.1128/JVI.00487-12 PubMed 22553330.
Backbone
  Vector backbone: CMV bam neo
  Backbone size w/o insert (bp): 6550
  Total vector size (bp): 7100
  Modifications to backbone: Flag/HA tag-containing linker added at BamHI site.
  Vector type: Mammalian Expression
  Selectable markers: Neomycin (select with G418)
Growth in bacteria
  Bacterial resistance: Ampicillin, 100 μg/mL
  Growth temperature: 37°C
  Growth strain: DH5alpha
  Copy number: High Copy
Gene/Insert
  Gene/Insert name: HPV 5E6 (alt name: E6)
  Species: HPV
  Insert size (bp): 548
  GenBank ID: NP_041365.1
  Entrez Gene: E6 (a.k.a. HpV5gp1)
  Promoter: CMV
  Tag / fusion protein: Flag (N terminal on backbone); HA (N terminal on backbone)
  Cloning method: Restriction Enzyme; 5′ cloning site BamHI (not destroyed); 3′ cloning site BamHI (not destroyed)
  Sequencing primers: 5′ Bglob_intron_F (ctggtcatcatcctgccttt)
Terms and licenses: Academic/Nonprofit Terms; Industry Terms: Not Available to Industry
How to cite: pNCMV 5E6 was a gift from Karl Munger (Addgene plasmid # 37459 ; http://n2t.net/addgene:37459 ; RRID:Addgene_37459)
